Addgene plasmid #87161: pEGFP-C1-ADRP
Purpose: Fluorescent protein localized to lipid droplets (LDs)
Depositing lab: Elina Ikonen. Publication: Seipin regulates ER-lipid droplet contacts and cargo delivery. Salo VT, Belevich I, Li S, Karhinen L, Vihinen H, Vigouroux C, Magre J, Thiele C, Holtta-Vuori M, Jokitalo E, Ikonen E. EMBO J. 2016 Dec 15;35(24):2699-2716. Epub 2016 Nov 22. 10.15252/embj.201695170 PubMed 27879284.
Backbone
  Vector backbone: pEGFP-C1
  Backbone manufacturer: Clontech
  Backbone size w/o insert (bp): 4731
  Total vector size (bp): 6053
  Vector type: Mammalian Expression
  Selectable markers: Neomycin (select with G418)
Growth in bacteria
  Bacterial resistance: Kanamycin, 50 μg/mL
  Growth temperature: 37°C
  Growth strain: DH5alpha
  Copy number: High Copy
Gene/Insert
  Gene/Insert name: ADRP (alt name: PLIN2)
  Species: H. sapiens (human)
  Insert size (bp): 1314
  GenBank ID: BC005127.2
  Entrez Gene: PLIN2 (a.k.a. ADFP, ADRP)
  Promoter: CMV
  Tag / fusion protein: EGFP (N terminal on backbone)
  Cloning method: Restriction Enzyme; 5′ cloning site XhoI (not destroyed); 3′ cloning site XhoI (destroyed during cloning)
  Sequencing primers: 5′ EGFP-C-F catggtcctgctggagttcgtg; 3′ EGFP-C-R gttcagggggaggtgtg
Resource information
  A portion of this plasmid was derived from a plasmid made by: ADRP cDNA from Open Biosystems (Clone ID:3844174)
Terms and licenses: Academic/Nonprofit Terms; Industry Terms: Not Available to Industry
Depositor comments: This vector was generated by Simon Pfisterer (Elina Ikonen Lab).
How to cite: pEGFP-C1-ADRP was a gift from Elina Ikonen (Addgene plasmid # 87161 ; http://n2t.net/addgene:87161 ; RRID:Addgene_87161)
