[The description below was written by a language model from this plasmid's Addgene catalogue record and pLannotate feature annotations shown in this document.]
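Description:
pEGFP-C1-ADRP is a mammalian expression plasmid of about 6.05 kb built on the Clontech pEGFP-C1 backbone. It produces human ADRP (adipose differentiation-related protein, also called PLIN2 or ADFP) as a fusion with EGFP at its N terminus. The human cytomegalovirus immediate early enhancer and promoter drive a single open reading frame. In this frame the EGFP coding sequence is followed by a short remnant of the multiple cloning site that acts as a linker, and then by the roughly 1.3 kb PLIN2 cDNA. The insert was placed into the XhoI site, which remains intact at the 5′ junction but was destroyed at the 3′ junction. The rest of the polylinker and an SV40 polyadenylation signal lie downstream of the insert and terminate the transcript.

The plasmid replicates in E. coli at high copy from a ColE1/pUC-type origin, and it also carries an f1 phage origin. One Tn5 aminoglycoside phosphotransferase gene (NeoR/KanR) serves both hosts. A bacterial bla-type promoter expresses it for kanamycin selection in bacteria. The adjacent SV40 enhancer/early promoter, paired with the HSV TK polyadenylation signal, expresses it in mammalian cells so that stable transfectants can be selected with G418. The short annotated fragments of large T antigen, ble and the bGH poly(A) signal are partial matches in backbone sequence, not functional elements.

PLIN2 is a lipid droplet coat protein, so the EGFP fusion acts as a green fluorescent marker that localizes to lipid droplets in transfected cells. The record gives this as its purpose, in work on contacts between the endoplasmic reticulum and lipid droplets.
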