Features (pLannotate 1.2.2; 16 found; start..end, strand, type, name):
     61..364     +  enhancer       CMV enhancer: human cytomegalovirus immediate early enhancer
    365..568     +  promoter       CMV promoter: human cytomegalovirus (CMV) immediate early promoter
    613..1329    +  CDS            EGFP: EGFP is a basic (constitutively fluorescent) green fluorescent protein published in 1996, derived from Aequorea victoria. It is reported to be a rapidly-maturing weak dimer with moderate acid sensitivity.
   1330..1350    +  misc_feature   MCS (fragment): multiple cloning site
   1351..2661    +  CDS            PLIN2: PLIN2_HUMAN - Also known as ADFP. Experimental evidence at protein level: Swiss-Prot protein existence level 1. May be involved in development and maintenance of adipose tissue. From Homo sapiens (Human).
   2666..2717    +  misc_feature   MCS: multiple cloning site
   2734..2818    +  CDS            large T antigen (fragment): large T antigen from SV40 (simian virus 40)
   2841..2962    +  polyA_signal   SV40 poly(A) signal: SV40 polyadenylation signal
   2996..3424    -  rep_origin     f1 ori (sequence partly withheld): f1 bacteriophage origin of replication; arrow indicates direction of (+) strand synthesis
   3451..3555    +  promoter       AmpR promoter: bla
   3557..3914    +  promoter       SV40 promoter: SV40 enhancer and early promoter
   3949..4743    +  CDS            NeoR/KanR: aminoglycoside phosphotransferase from Tn5; aph(3')-II (or nptII); confers resistance to neomycin, kanamycin, and G418 (Geneticin®)
   4764..4916    +  CDS            ble (fragment): BLE_KLEPN - Experimental evidence at protein level: Swiss-Prot protein existence level 1. Binding protein with a strong affinity to the bleomycin family of antibiotics. Binds to CL990; an antimitotic-antibiotic compound. From Klebsiella pneumoniae.
   4975..5022    +  polyA_signal   HSV TK poly(A) signal: herpes simplex virus thymidine kinase polyadenylation signal (Cole and Stacy, 1985)
   5113..5129    -  polyA_signal   bGH poly(A) signal (fragment): bovine growth hormone polyadenylation signal
   5351..5939    +  rep_origin     ori: high-copy-number ColE1/pMB1/pBR322/pUC origin of replication
>Addgene plasmid #87161 | pEGFP-C1-ADRP | addgene full sequence | sequence record 173562 | Addgene NGS Result
TAGTTATTAATAGTAATCAATTACGGGGTCATTAGTTCATAGCCCATATATGGAGTTCCGCGTTACATAA
CTTACGGTAAATGGCCCGCCTGGCTGACCGCCCAACGACCCCCGCCCATTGACGTCAATAATGACGTATG
TTCCCATAGTAACGCCAATAGGGACTTTCCATTGACGTCAATGGGTGGAGTATTTACGGTAAACTGCCCA
CTTGGCAGTACATCAAGTGTATCATATGCCAAGTACGCCCCCTATTGACGTCAATGACGGTAAATGGCCC
GCCTGGCATTATGCCCAGTACATGACCTTATGGGACTTTCCTACTTGGCAGTACATCTACGTATTAGTCA
TCGCTATTACCATGGTGATGCGGTTTTGGCAGTACATCAATGGGCGTGGATAGCGGTTTGACTCACGGGG
ATTTCCAAGTCTCCACCCCATTGACGTCAATGGGAGTTTGTTTTGGCACCAAAATCAACGGGACTTTCCA
AAATGTCGTAACAACTCCGCCCCATTGACGCAAATGGGCGGTAGGCGTGTACGGTGGGAGGTCTATATAA
GCAGAGCTGGTTTAGTGAACCGTCAGATCCGCTAGCGCTACCGGTCGCCACCATGGTGAGCAAGGGCGAG
GAGCTGTTCACCGGGGTGGTGCCCATCCTGGTCGAGCTGGACGGCGACGTAAACGGCCACAAGTTCAGCG
TGTCCGGCGAGGGCGAGGGCGATGCCACCTACGGCAAGCTGACCCTGAAGTTCATCTGCACCACCGGCAA
GCTGCCCGTGCCCTGGCCCACCCTCGTGACCACCCTGACCTACGGCGTGCAGTGCTTCAGCCGCTACCCC
GACCACATGAAGCAGCACGACTTCTTCAAGTCCGCCATGCCCGAAGGCTACGTCCAGGAGCGCACCATCT
TCTTCAAGGACGACGGCAACTACAAGACCCGCGCCGAGGTGAAGTTCGAGGGCGACACCCTGGTGAACCG
CATCGAGCTGAAGGGCATCGACTTCAAGGAGGACGGCAACATCCTGGGGCACAAGCTGGAGTACAACTAC
AACAGCCACAACGTCTATATCATGGCCGACAAGCAGAAGAACGGCATCAAGGTGAACTTCAAGATCCGCC
ACAACATCGAGGACGGCAGCGTGCAGCTCGCCGACCACTACCAGCAGAACACCCCCATCGGCGACGGCCC
CGTGCTGCTGCCCGACAACCACTACCTGAGCACCCAGTCCGCCCTGAGCAAAGACCCCAACGAGAAGCGC
GATCACATGGTCCTGCTGGAGTTCGTGACCGCCGCCGGGATCACTCTCGGCATGGACGAGCTGTACAAGT
CCGGACTCAGATCTCGAGCTATGGCATCCGTTGCAGTTGATCCACAACCGAGTGTGGTGACTCGGGTGGT
CAACCTGCCCTTGGTGAGCTCCACGTATGACCTCATGTCCTCAGCCTATCTCAGTACAAAGGACCAGTAT
CCCTACCTGAAGTCTGTGTGTGAGATGGCAGAGAACGGTGTGAAGACCATCACCTCCGTGGCCATGACCA
GTGCTCTGCCCATCATCCAGAAGCTAGAGCCGCAAATTGCAGTTGCCAATACCTATGCCTGTAAGGGGCT
AGACAGGATTGAGGAGAGACTGCCTATTCTGAATCAGCCATCAACTCAGATTGTTGCCAATGCCAAAGGC
GCTGTGACTGGGGCAAAAGATGCTGTGACGACTACTGTGACTGGGGCCAAGGATTCTGTGGCCAGCACGA
TCACAGGGGTGATGGACAAGACCAAAGGGGCAGTGACTGGCAGTGTGGAGAAGACCAAGTCTGTGGTCAG
TGGCAGCATTAACACAGTCTTGGGGAGTCGGATGATGCAGCTCGTGAGCAGTGGCGTAGAAAATGCACTC
ACCAAATCAGAGCTGTTGGTAGAACAGTACCTCCCTCTCACTGAGGAAGAACTAGAAAAAGAAGCAAAAA
AAGTTGAAGGATTTGATCTGGTTCAGAAGCCAAGTTATTATGTTAGACTGGGATCCCTGTCTACCAAGCT
TCACTCCCGTGCCTACCAGCAGGCTCTCAGCAGGGTTAAAGAAGCTAAGCAAAAAAGCCAACAGACCATT
TCTCAGCTCCATTCTACTGTTCACCTGATTGAATTTGCCAGGAAGAATGTGTATAGTGCCAATCAGAAAA
TTCAGGATGCTCAGGATAAGCTCTACCTCTCATGGGTAGAGTGGAAAAGGAGCATTGGATATGATGATAC
TGATGAGTCCCACTGTGCTGAGCACATTGAGTCACGTACTCTTGCAATTGCCCGCAACCTGACTCAGCAG
CTCCAGACCACGTGCCACACCCTCCTGTCCAACATCCAAGGTGTACCACAGAACATCCAAGATCAAGCCA
AGCACATGGGGGTGATGGCAGGCGACATCTACTCAGTGTTCCGCAATGCTGCCTCCTTTAAAGAAGTGTC
TGACAGCCTCCTCACTTCTAGCAAGGGGCAGCTGCAGAAAATGAAGGAATCTTTAGATGACGTGATGGAT
TATCTTGTTAACAACACGCCCCTCAACTGGCTGGTAGGTCCCTTTTATCCTCAGCTGACTGAGTCTCAGA
ATGCTCAGGACCAAGGTGCAGAGATGGACAAGAGCAGCCAGGAGACCCAGCGATCTGAGCATAAAACTCA
TTAAGTCGAGCTCAAGCTTCGAATTCTGCAGTCGACGGTACCGCGGGCCCGGGATCCACCGGATCTAGAT
AACTGATCATAATCAGCCATACCACATTTGTAGAGGTTTTACTTGCTTTAAAAAACCTCCCACACCTCCC
CCTGAACCTGAAACATAAAATGAATGCAATTGTTGTTGTTAACTTGTTTATTGCAGCTTATAATGGTTAC
AAATAAAGCAATAGCATCACAAATTTCACAAATAAAGCATTTTTTTCACTGCATTCTAGTTGTGGTTTGT
CCAAACTCATCAATGTATCTTAACGCGTAAATTGTAAGCGTTAATATTTTGTTAAAATTCGCGTTAAATT
TTTGTTAAATCAGCTCATTTTTTAACCAATAGGCCGAAATCGGCAAAATCCCTTATAAATCAAAAGAATA
GACCGAGATAGGGT
[37 nt withheld, positions 3095-3131]
AAAGAACGTGGACTCCAACGTCAAAGG
[49 nt withheld, positions 3159-3207]
T
[91 nt withheld, positions 3209-3299]
G
[124 nt withheld, positions 3301-3424]
CAGGTGGCACTTTTCGGGGAAATGTGCGCGGAACCCCTATTTGTTTATTTTTCTAAATACATTCAAATAT
GTATCCGCTCATGAGACAATAACCCTGATAAATGCTTCAATAATATTGAAAAAGGAAGAGTCCTGAGGCG
GAAAGAACCAGCTGTGGAATGTGTGTCAGTTAGGGTGTGGAAAGTCCCCAGGCTCCCCAGCAGGCAGAAG
TATGCAAAGCATGCATCTCAATTAGTCAGCAACCAGGTGTGGAAAGTCCCCAGGCTCCCCAGCAGGCAGA
AGTATGCAAAGCATGCATCTCAATTAGTCAGCAACCATAGTCCCGCCCCTAACTCCGCCCATCCCGCCCC
TAACTCCGCCCAGTTCCGCCCATTCTCCGCCCCATGGCTGACTAATTTTTTTTATTTATGCAGAGGCCGA
GGCCGCCTCGGCCTCTGAGCTATTCCAGAAGTAGTGAGGAGGCTTTTTTGGAGGCCTAGGCTTTTGCAAA
GATCGATCAAGAGACAGGATGAGGATCGTTTCGCATGATTGAACAAGATGGATTGCACGCAGGTTCTCCG
GCCGCTTGGGTGGAGAGGCTATTCGGCTATGACTGGGCACAACAGACAATCGGCTGCTCTGATGCCGCCG
TGTTCCGGCTGTCAGCGCAGGGGCGCCCGGTTCTTTTTGTCAAGACCGACCTGTCCGGTGCCCTGAATGA
ACTGCAAGACGAGGCAGCGCGGCTATCGTGGCTGGCCACGACGGGCGTTCCTTGCGCAGCTGTGCTCGAC
GTTGTCACTGAAGCGGGAAGGGACTGGCTGCTATTGGGCGAAGTGCCGGGGCAGGATCTCCTGTCATCTC
ACCTTGCTCCTGCCGAGAAAGTATCCATCATGGCTGATGCAATGCGGCGGCTGCATACGCTTGATCCGGC
TACCTGCCCATTCGACCACCAAGCGAAACATCGCATCGAGCGAGCACGTACTCGGATGGAAGCCGGTCTT
GTCGATCAGGATGATCTGGACGAAGAGCATCAGGGGCTCGCGCCAGCCGAACTGTTCGCCAGGCTCAAGG
CGAGCATGCCCGACGGCGAGGATCTCGTCGTGACCCATGGCGATGCCTGCTTGCCGAATATCATGGTGGA
AAATGGCCGCTTTTCTGGATTCATCGACTGTGGCCGGCTGGGTGTGGCGGACCGCTATCAGGACATAGCG
TTGGCTACCCGTGATATTGCTGAAGAGCTTGGCGGCGAATGGGCTGACCGCTTCCTCGTGCTTTACGGTA
TCGCCGCTCCCGATTCGCAGCGCATCGCCTTCTATCGCCTTCTTGACGAGTTCTTCTGAGCGGGACTCTG
GGGTTCGAAATGACCGACCAAGCGACGCCCAACCTGCCATCACGAGATTTCGATTCCACCGCCGCCTTCT
ATGAAAGGTTGGGCTTCGGAATCGTTTTCCGGGACGCCGGCTGGATGATCCTCCAGCGCGGGGATCTCAT
GCTGGAGTTCTTCGCCCACCCTAGGGGGAGGCTAACTGAAACACGGAAGGAGACAATACCGGAAGGAACC
CGCGCTATGACGGCAATAAAAAGACAGAATAAAACGCACGGTGTTGGGTCGTTTGTTCATAAACGCGGGG
TTCGGTCCCAGGGCTGGCACTCTGTCGATACCCCACCGAGACCCCATTGGGGCCAATACGCCCGCGTTTC
TTCCTTTTCCCCACCCCACCCCCCAAGTTCGGGTGAAGGCCCAGGGCTCGCAGCCAACGTCGGGGCGGCA
GGCCCTGCCATAGCCTCAGGTTACTCATATATACTTTAGATTGATTTAAAACTTCATTTTTAATTTAAAA
GGATCTAGGTGAAGATCCTTTTTGATAATCTCATGACCAAAATCCCTTAACGTGAGTTTTCGTTCCACTG
AGCGTCAGACCCCGTAGAAAAGATCAAAGGATCTTCTTGAGATCCTTTTTTTCTGCGCGTAATCTGCTGC
TTGCAAACAAAAAAACCACCGCTACCAGCGGTGGTTTGTTTGCCGGATCAAGAGCTACCAACTCTTTTTC
CGAAGGTAACTGGCTTCAGCAGAGCGCAGATACCAAATACTGTTCTTCTAGTGTAGCCGTAGTTAGGCCA
CCACTTCAAGAACTCTGTAGCACCGCCTACATACCTCGCTCTGCTAATCCTGTTACCAGTGGCTGCTGCC
AGTGGCGATAAGTCGTGTCTTACCGGGTTGGACTCAAGACGATAGTTACCGGATAAGGCGCAGCGGTCGG
GCTGAACGGGGGGTTCGTGCACACAGCCCAGCTTGGAGCGAACGACCTACACCGAACTGAGATACCTACA
GCGTGAGCTATGAGAAAGCGCCACGCTTCCCGAAGGGAGAAAGGCGGACAGGTATCCGGTAAGCGGCAGG
GTCGGAACAGGAGAGCGCACGAGGGAGCTTCCAGGGGGAAACGCCTGGTATCTTTATAGTCCTGTCGGGT
TTCGCCACCTCTGACTTGAGCGTCGATTTTTGTGATGCTCGTCAGGGGGGCGGAGCCTATGGAAAAACGC
CAGCAACGCGGCCTTTTTACGGTTCCTGGCCTTTTGCTGGCCTTTTGCTCACATGTTCTTTCCTGCGTTA
TCCCCTGATTCTGTGGATAACCGTATTACCGCCATGCAT
